>Addgene plasmid #88019 | pDONR223-ZNF366 | addgene full sequence | sequence record 189928 | Addgene NGS Result
CAAATAATGATTTTATTTTGACTGATAGTGACCTGTTCGTTGCAACAAATTGATGAGCAATGCTTTTTTA
TAATGCCAACTTTGTACAAAAAAGTTGGCACCATGCAGAAGGAAATGAAGATGATCAAAGACGAGGATGT
GCATTTCGACTTGGCTGTGAAGAAGACCCCCTCCTTTCCCCACTGCCTGCAGCCAGTGGCTTCTCGGGGA
AAGGCTCCCCAAAGACACCCCTTCCCGGAAGCTCTCCGAGGGCCATTTTCCCAGTTTCGGTATGAACCTC
CCCCAGGAGACCTAGATGGGTTCCCCGGGGTCTTCGAAGGAGCAGGGTCTAGGAAACGGAAGAGCATGCC
CACAAAGATGCCCTATAACCACCCTGCAGAAGAAGTCACCCTCGCCCTCCACTCAGAGGAGAACAAAAAC
CACGGCCTTCCCAACCTCCCTTTGCTGTTCCCGCAGCCCCCGCGCCCCAAGTATGACTCTCAGATGATCG
ACCTGTGCAACGTGGGCTTCCAATTCTACCGCAGCCTGGAACACTTTGGGGGCAAGCCCGTCAAGCAGGA
ACCCATTAAGCCCAGCGCCGTGTGGCCCCAGCCAACGCCCACTCCATTCCTGCCCACGCCCTACCCCTAC
TACCCCAAAGTCCACCCGGGCCTCATGTTCCCCTTCTTCGTGCCCTCGTCCTCGCCCTTCCCCTTCAGCC
GGCACACCTTCCTGCCCAAGCAGCCCCCGGAACCTCTGCTGCCCCGGAAAGCCGAGCCCCAGGAGAGCGA
GGAGACCAAGCAGAAGGTGGAGAGGGTGGACGTGAACGTGCAGATCGATGACAGCTACTACGTGGACGTG
GGCGGCTCGCAGAAGCGCTGGCAGTGCCCCACCTGCGAGAAGTCCTACACCTCCAAGTACAACCTGGTCA
CCCACATCCTGGGCCACAGTGGGATCAAGCCGCACGCGTGCACGCACTGCGGGAAGCTCTTCAAGCAGCT
CAGCCACCTGCATACCCACATGCTGACCCACCAGGGCACGCGGCCCCACAAGTGCCAGGTGTGCCACAAG
GCCTTCACCCAGACCAGCCACCTGAAGCGCCACATGATGCAGCACAGCGAGGTGAAGCCGCACAACTGCC
GCGTGTGCGGCCGCGGCTTTGCCTACCCCAGCGAGCTCAAGGCCCACGAAGCCAAGCACGCCAGTGGGCG
CGAGAACATCTGTGTGGAGTGCGGCCTCGACTTCCCCACCTTGGCCCAGCTGAAGAGACACCTCACCACG
CACCGGGGCCCCATCCAGTACAACTGCTCCGAGTGCGACAAGACCTTCCAGTACCCGAGCCAGCTGCAGA
ACCACATGATGAAGCACAAGGACATCCGGCCCTACATCTGCTCAGAGTGTGGCATGGAGTTTGTGCAGCC
GCACCACCTCAAGCAGCACTCCCTCACCCACAAGGGTGTGAAGGAGCATAAGTGTGGGATTTGTGGGCGG
GAGTTCACCCTGCTGGCCAACATGAAGCGACACGTGCTGATCCACACCAACATCCGCGCCTACCAGTGTC
ACCTCTGCTACAAGAGCTTCGTGCAGAAGCAGACCCTCAAGGCACACATGATCGTCCACTCTGACGTGAA
GCCTTTCAAATGCAAGCTTTGTGGGAAGGAATTCAACCGGATGCACAACCTGATGGGCCACATGCACCTG
CACTCAGACAGCAAACCCTTCAAGTGCCTCTATTGCCCAAGCAAATTCACCCTGAAGGGGAACCTGACAC
GCCACATGAAAGTCAAGCATGGAGTCATGGAGCGGGGCCTTCATTCCCAAGGTCTGGGAAGGGGGAGAAT
CGCCCTGGCACAGACAGCCGGTGTCCTGAGGAGTCTGGAGCAGGAGGAGCCCTTTGACCTCTCTCAGAAG
CGCCGGGCCAAGGTGCCGGTGTTCCAGTCAGACGGGGAGAGTGCCCAGGGCAGCCACTGCCACGAGGAGG
AAGAGGAGGATAACTGCTACGAGGTGGAGCCCTACAGCCCTGGCCTGGCCCCCCAGAGCCAGCAGCTCTG
CACACCCGAGGATCTGTCCACCAAGTCGGAGCACGCCCCCGAGGTGCTGGAGGAAGCCTGCAAGGAGGAG
AAGGAGGATGCATCCAAGGGAGAATGGGAGAAGAGGAGCAAGGGTGACCTTGGGGCAGAGGGCGGCCAGG
AGAGAGACTGTGCCGGCAGAGATGAGTGTCTCAGTCTCAGGGCTTTTCAGAGTACCCGGCGGGGCCCCTC
TTTTTCTGATTACTTATACTTCAAGCACAGAGATGAGAGTTTGAAAGAATTACTGGAGAGGAAAATGGAA
AAACAAGCAGTGCTTTTAGGTATCTTGCCAACTTTCTTGTACAAAGTTGGCATTATAAGAAAGCATTGCT
TATCAATTTGTTGCAACGAACAGGTCACTATCAGTCAAAATAAAATCATTATTTGCCATCCAGCTGATAT
CCCCTATAGTGAGTCGTATTACATGGTCATAGCTGTTTCCTGGCAGCTCTGGCCCGTGTCTCAAAATCTC
TGATGTTACATTGCACAAGATAAAAATATATCATCATGCCTCCTCTAGACCAGCCAGGACAGAAATGCCT
CGACTTCGCTGCTACCCAAGGTTGCCGGGTGACGCACACCGTGGAAACGGATGAAGGCACGAACCCAGTG
GACATAAGCCTGTTCGGTTCGTAAGCTGTAATGCAAGTAGCGTATGCGCTCACGCAACTGGTCCAGAACC
TTGACCGAACGCAGCGGTGGTAACGGCGCAGTGGCGGTTTTCATGGCTTGTTATGACTGTTTTTTTGGGG
TACAGTCTATGCCTCGGGCATCCAAGCAGCAAGCGCGTTACGCCGTGGGTCGATGTTTGATGTTATGGAG
CAGCAACGATGTTACGCAGCAGGGCAGTCGCCCTAAAACAAAGTTAAACATTATGAGGGAAGCGGTGATC
GCCGAAGTATCGACTCAACTATCAGAGGTAGTTGGCGTCATCGAGCGCCATCTCGAACCGACGTTGCTGG
CCGTACATTTGTACGGCTCCGCAGTGGATGGCGGCCTGAAGCCACACAGTGATATTGATTTGCTGGTTAC
GGTGACCGTAAGGCTTGATGAAACAACGCGGCGAGCTTTGATCAACGACCTTTTGGAAACTTCGGCTTCC
CCTGGAGAGAGCGAGATTCTCCGCGCTGTAGAAGTCACCATTGTTGTGCACGACGACATCATTCCGTGGC
GTTATCCAGCTAAGCGCGAACTGCAATTTGGAGAATGGCAGCGCAATGACATTCTTGCAGGTATCTTCGA
GCCAGCCACGATCGACATTGATCTGGCTATCTTGCTGACAAAAGCAAGAGAACATAGCGTTGCCTTGGTA
GGTCCAGCGGCGGAGGAACTCTTTGATCCGGTTCCTGAACAGGATCTATTTGAGGCGCTAAATGAAACCT
TAACGCTATGGAACTCGCCGCCCGACTGGGCTGGCGATGAGCGAAATGTAGTGCTTACGTTGTCCCGCAT
TTGGTACAGCGCAGTAACCGGCAAAATCGCGCCGAAGGATGTCGCTGCCGACTGGGCAATGGAGCGCCTG
CCGGCCCAGTATCAGCCCGTCATACTTGAAGCTAGACAGGCTTATCTTGGACAAGAAGAAGATCGCTTGG
CCTCGCGCGCAGATCAGTTGGAAGAATTTGTCCACTACGTGAAAGGCGAGATCACCAAGGTAGTCGGCAA
ATAACCCTCGAGCCACCCATGACCAAAATCCCTTAACGTGAGTTACGCGTCGTTCCACTGAGCGTCAGAC
CCCGTAGAAAAGATCAAAGGATCTTCTTGAGATCCTTTTTTTCTGCGCGTAATCTGCTGCTTGCAAACAA
AAAAACCACCGCTACCAGCGGTGGTTTGTTTGCCGGATCAAGAGCTACCAACTCTTTTTCCGAAGGTAAC
TGGCTTCAGCAGAGCGCAGATACCAAATACTGTTCTTCTAGTGTAGCCGTAGTTAGGCCACCACTTCAAG
AACTCTGTAGCACCGCCTACATACCTCGCTCTGCTAATCCTGTTACCAGTGGCTGCTGCCAGTGGCGATA
AGTCGTGTCTTACCGGGTTGGACTCAAGACGATAGTTACCGGATAAGGCGCAGCGGTCGGGCTGAACGGG
GGGTTCGTGCACACAGCCCAGCTTGGAGCGAACGACCTACACCGAACTGAGATACCTACAGCGTGAGCTA
TGAGAAAGCGCCACGCTTCCCGAAGGGAGAAAGGCGGACAGGTATCCGGTAAGCGGCAGGGTCGGAACAG
GAGAGCGCACGAGGGAGCTTCCAGGGGGAAACGCCTGGTATCTTTATAGTCCTGTCGGGTTTCGCCACCT
CTGACTTGAGCGTCGATTTTTGTGATGCTCGTCAGGGGGGCGGAGCCTATGGAAAAACGCCAGCAACGCG
GCCTTTTTACGGTTCCTGGCCTTTTGCTGGCCTTTTGCTCACATGTTCTTTCCTGCGTTATCCCCTGATT
CTGTGGATAACCGTATTACCGCCTTTGAGTGAGCTGATACCGCTCGCCGCAGCCGAACGACCGAGCGCAG
CGAGTCAGTGAGCGAGGAAGCGGAAGAGCGCCCAATACGCAAACCGCCTCTCCCCGCGCGTTGGCCGATT
CATTAATGCAGCTGGCACGACAGGTTTCCCGACTGGAAAGCGGGCAGTGAGCGCAACGCAATTAATACGC
GTACCGCTAGCCAGGAAGAGTTTGTAGAAACGCAAAAAGGCCATCCGTCAGGATGGCCTTCTGCTTAGTT
TGATGCCTGGCAGTTTATGGCGGGCGTCCTGCCCGCCACCCTCCGGGCCGTTGCTTCACAACGTTCAAAT
CCGCTCCCGGCGGATTTGTCCTACTCAGGAGAGCGTTCACCGACAAACAACAGATAAAACGAAAGGCCCA
GTCTTCCGACTGAGCCTTTCGTTTTATTTGATGCCTGGCAGTTCCCTACTCTCGCGTTAACGCTAGCATG
GATGTTTTCCCAGTCACGACGTTGTAAAACGACGGCCAGTCTTAAGCTCGGGCCC
Features (pLannotate 1.2.2; 12 found; start..end, strand, type, name):
      2..97      +  protein_bind   attL3: mutant version of attL; recombination site for the Gateway® LR reaction LR Clonase™
    103..2334    +  CDS            ZNF366: ZN366_HUMAN - Experimental evidence at protein level: Swiss-Prot protein existence level 1. Has transcriptional repression activity. Acts as corepressor of ESR1; the function seems to involve CTBP1 and histone deacetylases. From Homo sapiens (Human).
   2339..2434    -  protein_bind   attL3: mutant version of attL; recombination site for the Gateway® LR reaction LR Clonase™
   2453..2471    -  promoter       T7 promoter: promoter for bacteriophage T7 RNA polymerase
   2661..2684    +  promoter       Pc promoter (fragment): intI1 (promoter lies within the coding sequence); class 1 integron promoter
   2860..2916    +  CDS            GmR (fragment): gentamycin acetyltransferase; aacC1; confers resistance to gentamycin
   2923..3714    +  CDS            SmR: aminoglycoside adenylyltransferase (Murphy, 1985); aadA; confers resistance to spectinomycin and streptomycin
   3807..4395    +  rep_origin     ori: high-copy-number ColE1/pMB1/pBR322/pUC origin of replication
   4578..4670    +  CDS            lacI (fragment): lac repressor; lacI; The lac repressor binds to the lac operator to inhibit transcription in E. coli. This inhibition can be relieved by adding lactose or isopropyl-β-D-thiogalactopyranoside (IPTG).
   4725..4752    -  terminator     rrnB T2 terminator: transcription terminator T2 from the E. coli rrnB gene
   4884..4927    +  terminator     rrnB T1 terminator: Escherichia coli rrnB; transcription terminator T1 from the E. coli rrnB gene
   4974..5010    -  CDS            lacZα (fragment): LacZα fragment of β-galactosidase; lacZ fragment
