[The description below was written by a language model from this plasmid's Addgene catalogue record and pLannotate feature annotations shown in this document.]
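Description:
pDONR223-ZNF366 is a Gateway clone built on the Invitrogen pDONR223 backbone, carrying the open reading frame of the human zinc finger transcription factor ZNF366 (also known as DCSCRIPT). Although catalogued as a donor vector, it functions as an entry clone: the sequenced plasmid of about 5 kb has the ZNF366 coding sequence flanked on both sides by attL-type recombination sites (both labelled by the annotation software as an attL variant), which are the substrates for the LR Clonase reaction. The plasmid is propagated in E. coli from a high-copy ColE1/pUC-type origin and selected with spectinomycin through the aadA (SmR) aminoglycoside adenylyltransferase gene, which sits downstream of a fragment of a class 1 integron Pc promoter and a remnant of a gentamicin resistance gene. rrnB T1 and T2 terminators lie upstream of the cloning site, insulating the insert from read-through transcription, and small lacI and lacZα fragments are backbone remnants.

There is no eukaryotic promoter, and the only promoter near the insert is a T7 promoter on the opposite strand just outside the downstream att site, so the plasmid is a storage and transfer vehicle, not an expression construct. The last nucleotide of the stop codon has been removed, so that after LR recombination into a destination vector the ORF can read through the att site into a C-terminal tag or fusion partner. The annotated protein is described as a transcriptional repressor and a corepressor of the estrogen receptor ESR1. The clone belongs to the ORFeome-derived subset of the Human TFome Collection, a library of human transcription factors assembled for cell fate engineering, and it would typically be used to shuttle ZNF366 into expression vectors of choice.
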