Addgene plasmid #88019: pDONR223-ZNF366
Purpose: Donor Vector containing ZNF366 transcription factor, part of the Human TFome Collection
Depositing lab: Marc Vidal. Depositing organization: Dana-Farber Cancer Institute. Publication: A comprehensive library of human transcription factors for cell fate engineering. Ng AHM, Khoshakhlagh P, Rojo Arias JE, Pasquini G, Wang K, Swiersy A, Shipman SL, Appleton E, Kiaee K, Kohman RE, Vernet A, Dysart M, Leeper K, Saylor W, Huang JY, Graveline A, Taipale J, Hill DE, Vidal M, Melero-Martin JM, Busskamp V, Church GM. Nat Biotechnol. 2021 Apr;39(4):510-519. doi: 10.1038/s41587-020-0742-6. Epub 2020 Nov 30. PubMed 33257861.
Backbone
  Vector backbone: pDONR223
  Backbone manufacturer: Invitrogen
  Backbone size w/o insert (bp): 3000
  Vector type: Gateway Donor Vector
Growth in bacteria
  Bacterial resistance: Spectinomycin, 50 μg/mL
  Growth temperature: 37°C
  Growth strain: DH5alpha
  Copy number: High Copy
Gene/Insert
  Gene/Insert name: ZNF366
  Species: H. sapiens (human)
  Insert size (bp): 2235
  Mutation: Last nucleotide of stop codon removed to allow for Gateway C-terminal fusions
  Entrez Gene: ZNF366 (a.k.a. DCSCRIPT, FLJ39796)
  Cloning method: Gateway Cloning
  Sequencing primers: 5′ M13F(-21); 3′ M13R
Terms and licenses: Academic/Nonprofit Terms; Industry Terms: Not Available to Industry
Depositor comments: Represents the ORFeome subset of the TFome
How to cite: pDONR223-ZNF366 was a gift from Marc Vidal (Addgene plasmid # 88019 ; http://n2t.net/addgene:88019 ; RRID:Addgene_88019)
