>Addgene plasmid #88019 | pDONR223-ZNF366 | depositor partial sequence | sequence record 171623 | insert
ATGCAGAAGGAAATGAAGATGATCAAAGACGAGGATGTGCATTTCGACTTGGCTGTGAAGAAGACCCCCT
CCTTTCCCCACTGCCTGCAGCCAGTGGCTTCTCGGGGAAAGGCTCCCCAAAGACACCCCTTCCCGGAAGC
TCTCCGAGGGCCATTTTCCCAGTTTCGGTATGAACCTCCCCCAGGAGACCTAGATGGGTTCCCCGGGGTC
TTCGAAGGAGCAGGGTCTAGGAAACGGAAGAGCATGCCCACAAAGATGCCCTATAACCACCCTGCAGAAG
AAGTCACCCTCGCCCTCCACTCAGAGGAGAACAAAAACCACGGCCTTCCCAACCTCCCTTTGCTGTTCCC
GCAGCCCCCGCGCCCCAAGTATGACTCTCAGATGATCGACCTGTGCAACGTGGGCTTCCAATTCTACCGC
AGCCTGGAACACTTTGGGGGCAAGCCCGTCAAGCAGGAACCCATTAAGCCCAGCGCCGTGTGGCCCCAGC
CAACGCCCACTCCATTCCTGCCCACGCCCTACCCCTACTACCCCAAAGTCCACCCGGGCCTCATGTTCCC
CTTCTTCGTGCCCTCGTCCTCGCCCTTCCCCTTCAGCCGGCACACCTTCCTGCCCAAGCAGCCCCCGGAA
CCTCTGCTGCCCCGGAAAGCCGAGCCCCAGGAGAGCGAGGAGACCAAGCAGAAGGTGGAGAGGGTGGACG
TGAACGTGCAGATCGATGACAGCTACTACGTGGACGTGGGCGGCTCGCAGAAGCGCTGGCAGTGCCCCAC
CTGCGAGAAGTCCTACACCTCCAAGTACAACCTGGTCACCCACATCCTGGGCCACAGTGGGATCAAGCCG
CACGCGTGCACGCACTGCGGGAAGCTCTTCAAGCAGCTCAGCCACCTGCATACCCACATGCTGACCCACC
AGGGCACGCGGCCCCACAAGTGCCAGGTGTGCCACAAGGCCTTCACCCAGACCAGCCACCTGAAGCGCCA
CATGATGCAGCACAGCGAGGTGAAGCCGCACAACTGCCGCGTGTGCGGCCGCGGCTTTGCCTACCCCAGC
GAGCTCAAGGCCCACGAAGCCAAGCACGCCAGTGGGCGCGAGAACATCTGTGTGGAGTGCGGCCTCGACT
TCCCCACCTTGGCCCAGCTGAAGAGACACCTCACCACGCACCGGGGCCCCATCCAGTACAACTGCTCCGA
GTGCGACAAGACCTTCCAGTACCCGAGCCAGCTGCAGAACCACATGATGAAGCACAAGGACATCCGGCCC
TACATCTGCTCAGAGTGTGGCATGGAGTTTGTGCAGCCGCACCACCTCAAGCAGCACTCCCTCACCCACA
AGGGTGTGAAGGAGCATAAGTGTGGGATTTGTGGGCGGGAGTTCACCCTGCTGGCCAACATGAAGCGACA
CGTGCTGATCCACACCAACATCCGCGCCTACCAGTGTCACCTCTGCTACAAGAGCTTCGTGCAGAAGCAG
ACCCTCAAGGCACACATGATCGTCCACTCTGACGTGAAGCCTTTCAAATGCAAGCTTTGTGGGAAGGAAT
TCAACCGGATGCACAACCTGATGGGCCACATGCACCTGCACTCAGACAGCAAACCCTTCAAGTGCCTCTA
TTGCCCAAGCAAATTCACCCTGAAGGGGAACCTGACACGCCACATGAAAGTCAAGCATGGAGTCATGGAG
CGGGGCCTTCATTCCCAAGGTCTGGGAAGGGGGAGAATCGCCCTGGCACAGACAGCCGGTGTCCTGAGGA
GTCTGGAGCAGGAGGAGCCCTTTGACCTCTCTCAGAAGCGCCGGGCCAAGGTGCCGGTGTTCCAGTCAGA
CGGGGAGAGTGCCCAGGGCAGCCACTGCCACGAGGAGGAAGAGGAGGATAACTGCTACGAGGTGGAGCCC
TACAGCCCTGGCCTGGCCCCCCAGAGCCAGCAGCTCTGCACACCCGAGGATCTGTCCACCAAGTCGGAGC
ACGCCCCCGAGGTGCTGGAGGAAGCCTGCAAGGAGGAGAAGGAGGATGCATCCAAGGGAGAATGGGAGAA
GAGGAGCAAGGGTGACCTTGGGGCAGAGGGCGGCCAGGAGAGAGACTGTGCCGGCAGAGATGAGTGTCTC
AGTCTCAGGGCTTTTCAGAGTACCCGGCGGGGCCCCTCTTTTTCTGATTACTTATACTTCAAGCACAGAG
ATGAGAGTTTGAAAGAATTACTGGAGAGGAAAATGGAAAAACAAGCAGTGCTTTTAGGTATCTAA
